>Addgene plasmid #210766 | pDL0_042 | addgene full sequence | sequence record 421263 | Addgene NGS Result
CGCTTGAGACCACGAAGTGGCTCTTCAGTGGACGAAAGGGCCTCGTGATACGCCTATTTTTATAGGTTAA
TGTCATGATAATAATGGTTTCTTAGACGTCAGGTGGCACTTTTCGGGGAAATGTGCGCGGAACCCCTATT
TGTTTATTTTTCTAAATACATTCAAATATGTATCCGCTCATGAGACAATAACCCTGATAAATGCTTCAAT
AATATTGAAAAAGGAAGAGTATGCGCTCACGCAACTGGTCCAGAACCTTGACCGAACGCAGCGGTGGTAA
CGGCGCAGTGGCGGTTTTCATGGCTTGTTATGACTGTTTTTTTTTGGGGTACAGTCTATGCCTCGGGCAT
CCAAGCAGCAAGCGCGTTACGCCGTGGGTCGATGTTTGATGTTATGGAGCAGCAACGATGTTACGCAGCA
GGGCAGTCGCCCTAAAACAAAGTTAAACATCATGAGGGAAGCGGTGATCGCCGAAGTATCGACTCAACTA
TCAGAGGTAGTTGGCGTCATCGAGCGCCATCTCGAACCGACGTTGCTGGCCGTACATTTGTACGGCTCCG
CAGTGGATGGCGGCCTGAAGCCACACAGCGATATTGATTTGCTGGTTACGGTGACCGTAAGGCTTGATGA
AACAACGCGGCGAGCTTTGATCAACGACCTTTTGGAAACTTCGGCTTCCCCTGGAGAGAGCGAGATTCTC
CGCGCTGTAGAAGTCACCATTGTTGTGCACGACGACATCATTCCGTGGCGTTATCCAGCTAAGCGCGAAC
TGCAATTTGGAGAATGGCAGCGCAATGACATTCTTGCAGGTATCTTCGAGCCAGCCACGATCGACATTGA
TCTGGCTATCTTGCTGACAAAAGCAAGAGAACATAGCGTTGCCTTGGTAGGTCCAGCGGCGGAGGAACTC
TTTGATCCGGTTCCTGAACAGGATCTATTTGAGGCGCTAAATGAAACCTTAACGCTATGGAACTCGCCGC
CCGACTGGGCTGGCGATGAGCGAAATGTAGTGCTTACGTTGTCCCGCATTTGGTACAGCGCAGTAACCGG
CAAAATCGCGCCGAAGGATGTCGCTGCCGACTGGGCAATGGAGCGCCTGCCGGCCCAGTATCAGCCCGTC
ATACTTGAAGCTAGACAGGCTTATCTTGGACAAGAAGAAGATCGCTTGGCCTCGCGCGCAGATCAGTTGG
AAGAATTTGTCCATTACGTAAAAGGCGAGATCACCAAGGTAGTCGGCAAATAACTGTCAGACCAAGTTTA
CTCATATATACTTTAGATTGATTTAAAACTTCATTTTTAATTTAAAAGGATCTAGGTGAAGATCCTTTTT
GATAATCTCATGACCAAAATCCCTTAACGTGAGTTTTCGTTCCACTGAGCGTCAGACCCCGTAGAAAAGA
TCAAAGGATCTTCTTGAGATCCTTTTTTTCTGCGCGTAATCTGCTGCTTGCAAACAAAAAAACCACCGCT
ACCAGCGGTGGTTTGTTTGCCGGATCAAGAGCTACCAACTCTTTTTCCGAAGGTAACTGGCTTCAGCAGA
GCGCAGATACCAAATACTGTTCTTCTAGTGTAGCCGTAGTTAGGCCACCACTTCAAGAACTCTGTAGCAC
CGCCTACATACCTCGCTCTGCTAATCCTGTTACCAGTGGCTGCTGCCAGTGGCGATAAGTCGTGTCTTAC
CGGGTTGGACTCAAGACGATAGTTACCGGATAAGGCGCAGCGGTCGGGCTGAACGGGGGGTTCGTGCACA
CAGCCCAGCTTGGAGCGAACGACCTACACCGAACTGAGATACCTACAGCGTGAGCTATGAGAAAGCGCCA
CGCTTCCCGAAGGGAGAAAGGCGGACAGGTATCCGGTAAGCGGCAGGGTCGGAACAGGAGAGCGCACGAG
GGAGCTTCCAGGGGGAAACGCCTGGTATCTTTATAGTCCTGTCGGGTTTCGCCACCTCTGACTTGAGCGT
CGATTTTTGTGATGCTCGTCAGGGGGGCGGAGCCTATGGAAAAACGCCAGCAACGCGGCCTTTTTACGGT
TCCTGGCCTTTTGCTGGCCTTTTGCTCACATGTTCTTTCCTGCGTTATCCCCTGATTCTGTGGATAACCG
TATTACCGCCTTTGAGTGAGCTGATACCGCTCGCCGCAGCCGAACGACCGAGCGCAGCGAGTCAGTGAGC
GAGGAAGCGGAAGAGCGCCCAATACGCAAACCGCCTCTCCCCGCGCGTTGGCCGATTCATTAATCACTCT
GTGGTCTCAGCTTCTCTAGCTAGAGTCGATCGACAAGCTCGAGTTTCTCCATAATAATGTGTGAGTAGTT
CCCAGATAAGGGAATTAGGGTTCCTATAGGGTTTCGCTCATGTGTTGAGCATATAAGAAACCCTTAGTAT
GTATTTGTATTTGTAAAATACTTCTATCAATAAAATTTCTAATTCCTAAAACCAAAATCCAGTACTAAAA
TCCAGAT
Features (pLannotate 1.2.2; 7 found; start..end, strand, type, name):
    126..230     +  promoter       AmpR promoter: bla
    221..301     -  CDS            int (fragment): INT2_ECOLX - Protein inferred from homology: Swiss-Prot protein existence level 3. Putative integrase believed to be involved in the insertion of antibiotic resistance genes into plasmids and transposons. From Escherichia coli.
    389..445     +  CDS            GmR (fragment): gentamycin acetyltransferase; aacC1; confers resistance to gentamycin
    452..1240    +  CDS            aadA: S3AD_ECOLX - Experimental evidence at protein level: Swiss-Prot protein existence level 1. Mediates bacterial resistance to the antibiotics streptomycin and spectinomycin. From Escherichia coli.
   1414..2002    +  rep_origin     ori: high-copy-number ColE1/pMB1/pBR322/pUC origin of replication
   2185..2268    +  CDS            lacI (fragment): LACI_ECOLI - Experimental evidence at protein level: Swiss-Prot protein existence level 1. Repressor of the lactose operon. Binds allolactose as an inducer. From Escherichia coli (strain K12).
   2284..1       +  polyA_signal   CaMV poly(A) signal (across the origin): cauliflower mosaic virus polyadenylation signal
