[The description below was written by a language model from this plasmid's Addgene catalogue record and pLannotate feature annotations shown in this document.]
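Description:
pDL0_042 is a small (about 2.46 kb) level-0 style part plasmid that carries the cauliflower mosaic virus (CaMV) 35S terminator/polyadenylation signal as a reusable module for building plant expression constructs. It is built on the pICH41276 backbone and is catalogued as a plant expression and synthetic biology vector. It contains no plant promoter, coding sequence or T-DNA elements in the annotated features, so it acts as a donor of a single regulatory part rather than as an expression vector in its own right. The "pDL0" name and the backbone suggest use in a modular, hierarchical cloning scheme, although the record does not describe the assembly system, flanking restriction sites or overhangs.

Propagation is in E. coli, using a high-copy ColE1/pUC-type origin of replication. Selection is with spectinomycin, conferred by the aadA aminoglycoside adenylyltransferase gene, which lies downstream of an annotated bla (AmpR) promoter. The short integrase, gentamicin acetyltransferase and lacI fragments in the feature table are most plausibly non-functional remnants of the resistance cassette's integron origin and of the backbone's cloning region.

The payload is the roughly 212 bp 35S terminator insert, annotated as the CaMV poly(A) signal and spanning the numbering origin of the circular sequence. Placed downstream of a coding sequence in an assembled transcription unit, it directs transcript 3' end cleavage and polyadenylation in plant cells. The associated publication concerns inducible synthetic gene circuits in grasses, so this part presumably served as a terminator in those multigene assemblies. A portion of the plasmid derives from one made by another laboratory.
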