Addgene plasmid #210766: pDL0_042
Purpose: T_CaMV 35S polyA signal sequence
Depositing lab: Dmitri Nusinow. Depositing organization: Donald Danforth Plant Science Center. Publication: Remote Sensing of Endogenous Pigmentation by Inducible Synthetic Circuits in Grasses. Lee DY, Acosta-Gamboa L, Saleh L, Pathak S, Swyers N, Morgan A, Meerdink S, Kuzio C, Calderon S, Sheng H, Kenney S, Zare A, Gehan M, Nusinow DA. Plant Biotechnol J. 2025 Dec 5. doi: 10.1111/pbi.70480. PubMed 41351300.
Backbone
  Vector backbone: pICH41276
  Backbone size w/o insert (bp): 2222
  Total vector size (bp): 2455
  Vector type: Plant Expression, Synthetic Biology
Growth in bacteria
  Bacterial resistance: Spectinomycin, 50 μg/mL
  Growth temperature: 37°C
  Growth strain: DH5alpha
  Copy number: Unknown
Gene/Insert
  Gene/Insert name: 35S terminator seqeunce
  Insert size (bp): 212
Resource information
  A portion of this plasmid was derived from a plasmid made by: Giles Oldroyd LAB, Cambridge, UK
Terms and licenses: Academic/Nonprofit Terms; Industry Terms: Not Available to Industry
Depositor comments: Please visit https://doi.org/10.1101/2025.06.20.660755 for bioRxiv preprint.
How to cite: pDL0_042 was a gift from Dmitri Nusinow (Addgene plasmid # 210766 ; http://n2t.net/addgene:210766 ; RRID:Addgene_210766)
